>Addgene plasmid #30516 | pCS2+ Bmi1-cherry-HA | depositor full sequence | sequence record 36611 | pCS2+ Bmi1-cherry-HA
TTTGTACAAAAAAGCAGGCTCCGCGGCCGCCCCCTTCACCATGCATCGAACAACCAGAATCAAGATCACT
GAGCTAAATCCCCACTTAATGTGTGTCCTGTGTGGAGGGTACTTCATTGATGCCACTACCATAATAGAAT
GTCTACATTCCTTCTGTAAAACATGTATTGTACGTTACTTGGAGACCAGCAAGTATTGTCCTATTTGTGA
TGTCCAGGTTCACAAAACCAGACCACTCCTGAACATAAGGTCAGATAAAACTCTTCAAGATATTGTATAC
AAATTAGTCCCAGGGCTTTTCAAAAATGAGATGAAGAGAAGAAGAGATTTTTATGCAGCTCACCCGTCAG
CTGATGCTGCCAATGGCTCCAATGAAGACCGAGGAGAAGTTGCAGATGAGGAGAAGAGGATTATAACTGA
TGATGAGATAATAAGCTTGTCTATTGAGTTCTTTGATCAGAGCAGATTGGATCGGAAAGTAAATAAAGAG
AAGCCTAAGGAAGAGGTGAATGATAAAAGGTACTTACGATGCCCAGCAGCAATGACTGTGATGCACTTGA
GAAAGTTTCTCAGGAGTAAAATGGACATACCCAATACTTTCCAGATTGACGTCATGTATGAAGAGGAACC
TTTAAAGGATTACTACACGCTAATGGACATTGCCTACATTTATACCTGGAGAAGAAATGGCCCACTACCT
TTGAAATACAGAGTTCGGCCAACTTGCAAAAGAATGAAGATGAGTCACCAGAGGGATGGACTGACGAATG
CTGGAGAGCTGGAAAGTGACTCTGGGAGTGACAAGGCCAACAGCCCAGCCGGAGGTGTTCCCTCCACCTC
TTCCTGTTTGCCCAGTCCCAGCACTCCAGTGCAGTCTCCTCACCCACAGTTCCCTCACATTTCCAGTACC
ATGAATGGAACCAGCAACAGCCCCAGTGCTAACCACCAATCTTCCTTTGCCAGTAGACCTCGAAAATCAT
CACTAAATGGGTCATCAGCAACTTCATCTGGTAAGGGTGGGCGCGCCGACCCAGCTTTCTTGTACAAAGT
GGTTGCTAGCGTGAGCAAGGGCGAGGAGGATAACATGGCCATCATCAAGGAGTTCATGCGCTTCAAGGTG
CACATGGAGGGCTCCGTGAACGGCCACGAGTTCGAGATCGAGGGCGAGGGCGAGGGCCGCCCCTACGAGG
GCACCCAGACCGCCAAGCTGAAGGTGACCAAGGGTGGCCCCCTGCCCTTCGCCTGGGACATCCTGTCCCC
TCAGTTCATGTACGGCTCCAAGGCCTACGTGAAGCACCCCGCCGACATCCCCGACTACTTGAAGCTGTCC
TTCCCCGAGGGCTTCAAGTGGGAGCGCGTGATGAACTTCGAGGACGGCGGCGTGGTGACCGTGACCCAGG
ACTCCTCCCTGCAGGACGGCGAGTTCATCTACAAGGTGAAGCTGCGCGGCACCAACTTCCCCTCCGACGG
CCCCGTAATGCAGAAGAAGACCATGGGCTGGGAGGCCTCCTCCGAGCGGATGTACCCCGAGGACGGCGCC
CTGAAGGGCGAGATCAAGCAGAGGCTGAAGCTGAAGGACGGCGGCCACTACGACGCTGAGGTCAAGACCA
CCTACAAGGCCAAGAAGCCCGTGCAGCTGCCCGGCGCCTACAACGTCAACATCAAGTTGGACATCACCTC
CCACAACGAGGACTACACCATCGTGGAACAGTACGAACGCGCCGAGGGCCGCCACTCCACCGGCGGCATG
GACGAGCTGTACAAGCTCGAGTACCCATACGATGTTCCAGATTACGCTTATCCTTATGACGTACCTGACT
ATGCATACCCTTATGATGTACCAGACTACGCTATCTAGAACTATAGTGAGTCGTATTACGTAGATCCAGA
CATGATAAGATACATTGATGAGTTTGGACAAACCACAACTAGAATGCAGTGAAAAAAATGCTTTATTTGT
GAAATTTGTGATGCTATTGCTTTATTTGTAACCATTATAAGCTGCAATAAACAAGTTAACAACAACAATT
GCATTCATTTTATGTTTCAGGTTCAGGGGGAGGTGTGGGAGGTTTTTTAATTCGCGGCCGCGGCGCCAAT
GCATTGGGCCCGGTACCCAGCTTTTGTTCCCTTTAGTGAGGGTTAATTGCGCGCTTGGCGTAATCATGGT
CATAGCTGTTTCCTGTGTGAAATTGTTATCCGCTCACAATTCCACACAACATACGAGCCGGAAGCATAAA
GTGTAAAGCCTGGGGTGCCTAATGAGTGAGCTAACTCACATTAATTGCGTTGCGCTCACTGCCCGCTTTC
CAGTCGGGAAACCTGTCGTGCCAGCTGCATTAATGAATCGGCCAACGCGCGGGGAGAGGCGGTTTGCGTA
TTGGGCGCTCTTCCGCTTCCTCGCTCACTGACTCGCTGCGCTCGGTCGTTCGGCTGCGGCGAGCGGTATC
AGCTCACTCAAAGGCGGTAATACGGTTATCCACAGAATCAGGGGATAACGCAGGAAAGAACATGTGAGCA
AAAGGCCAGCAAAAGGCCAGGAACCGTAAAAAGGCCGCGTTGCTGGCGTTTTTCCATAGGCTCCGCCCCC
CTGACGAGCATCACAAAAATCGACGCTCAAGTCAGAGGTGGCGAAACCCGACAGGACTATAAAGATACCA
GGCGTTTCCCCCTGGAAGCTCCCTCGTGCGCTCTCCTGTTCCGACCCTGCCGCTTACCGGATACCTGTCC
GCCTTTCTCCCTTCGGGAAGCGTGGCGCTTTCTCATAGCTCACGCTGTAGGTATCTCAGTTCGGTGTAGG
TCGTTCGCTCCAAGCTGGGCTGTGTGCACGAACCCCCCGTTCAGCCCGACCGCTGCGCCTTATCCGGTAA
CTATCGTCTTGAGTCCAACCCGGTAAGACACGACTTATCGCCACTGGCAGCAGCCACTGGTAACAGGATT
AGCAGAGCGAGGTATGTAGGCGGTGCTACAGAGTTCTTGAAGTGGTGGCCTAACTACGGCTACACTAGAA
GGACAGTATTTGGTATCTGCGCTCTGCTGAAGCCAGTTACCTTCGGAAAAAGAGTTGGTAGCTCTTGATC
CGGCAAACAAACCACCGCTGGTAGCGGTGGTTTTTTTGTTTGCAAGCAGCAGATTACGCGCAGAAAAAAA
GGATCTCAAGAAGATCCTTTGATCTTTTCTACGGGGTCTGACGCTCAGTGGAACGAAAACTCACGTTAAG
GGATTTTGGTCATGAGATTATCAAAAAGGATCTTCACCTAGATCCTTTTAAATTAAAAATGAAGTTTTAA
ATCAATCTAAAGTATATATGAGTAAACTTGGTCTGACAGTTACCAATGCTTAATCAGTGAGGCACCTATC
TCAGCGATCTGTCTATTTCGTTCATCCATAGTTGCCTGACTCCCCGTCGTGTAGATAACTACGATACGGG
AGGGCTTACCATCTGGCCCCAGTGCTGCAATGATACCGCGAGACCCACGCTCACCGGCTCCAGATTTATC
AGCAATAAACCAGCCAGCCGGAAGGGCCGAGCGCAGAAGTGGTCCTGCAACTTTATCCGCCTCCATCCAG
TCTATTAATTGTTGCCGGGAAGCTAGAGTAAGTAGTTCGCCAGTTAATAGTTTGCGCAACGTTGTTGCCA
TTGCTACAGGCATCGTGGTGTCACGCTCGTCGTTTGGTATGGCTTCATTCAGCTCCGGTTCCCAACGATC
AAGGCGAGTTACATGATCCCCCATGTTGTGCAAAAAAGCGGTTAGCTCCTTCGGTCCTCCGATCGTTGTC
AGAAGTAAGTTGGCCGCAGTGTTATCACTCATGGTTATGGCAGCACTGCATAATTCTCTTACTGTCATGC
CATCCGTAAGATGCTTTTCTGTGACTGGTGAGTACTCAACCAAGTCATTCTGAGAATAGTGTATGCGGCG
ACCGAGTTGCTCTTGCCCGGCGTCAATACGGGATAATACCGCGCCACATAGCAGAACTTTAAAAGTGCTC
ATCATTGGAAAACGTTCTTCGGGGCGAAAACTCTCAAGGATCTTACCGCTGTTGAGATCCAGTTCGATGT
AACCCACTCGTGCACCCAACTGATCTTCAGCATCTTTTACTTTCACCAGCGTTTCTGGGTGAGCAAAAAC
AGGAAGGCAAAATGCCGCAAAAAAGGGAATAAGGGCGACACGGAAATGTTGAATACTCATACTCTTCCTT
TTTCAATATTATTGAAGCATTTATCAGGGTTATTGTCTCATGAGCGGATACATATTTGAATGTATTTAGA
AAAATAAACAAATAGGGGTTCCGCGCACATTTCCCCGAAAAGTGCCACCTAAATTGTAAGCGTTAATATT
TTGTTAAAATTCGCGTTAAATTTTTGTTAAATCAGCTCATTTTTTAACCAATAGGCCGAAATCGGCAAAA
TCCCTTATAAATCAAAAGAATAGACCGAGATAGGGT
[37 nt withheld, positions 4447-4483]
AAAGAACGTGGACTCCAACGTCAAAGG
[49 nt withheld, positions 4511-4559]
T
[91 nt withheld, positions 4561-4651]
G
[124 nt withheld, positions 4653-4776]
CCCATTCGCCATTCAGGCTGCGCAACTGTTGGGAAGGGCGATCGGTGCGGGCCTCTTCGCTATTACGCCA
GTCGACCATAGCCAATTCAATATGGCGTATATGGACTCATGCCAATTCAATATGGTGGATCTGGACCTGT
GCCAATTCAATATGGCGTATATGGACTCGTGCCAATTCAATATGGTGGATCTGGACCCCAGCCAATTCAA
TATGGCGGACTTGGCACCATGCCAATTCAATATGGCGGACTTGGCACTGTGCCAACTGGGGAGGGGTCTA
CTTGGCACGGTGCCAAGTTTGAGGAGGGGTCTTGGCCCTGTGCCAAGTCCGCCATATTGAATTGGCATGG
TGCCAATAATGGCGGCCATATTGGCTATATGCCAGGATCAATATATAGGCAATATCCAATATGGCCCTAT
GCCAATATGGCTATTGGCCAGGTTCAATACTATGTATTGGCCCTATGCCATATAGTATTCCATATATGGG
TTTTCCTATTGACGTAGATAGCCCCTCCCAATGGGCGGTCCCATATACCATATATGGGGCTTCCTAATAC
CGCCCATAGCCACTCCCCCATTGACGTCAATGGTCTCTATATATGGTCTTTCCTATTGACGTCATATGGG
CGGTCCTATTGACGTATATGGCGCCTCCCCCATTGACGTCAATTACGGTAAATGGCCCGCCTGGCTCAAT
GCCCATTGACGTCAATAGGACCACCCACCATTGACGTCAATGGGATGGCTCATTGCCCATTCATATCCGT
TCTCACGCCCCCTATTGACGTCAATGACGGTAAATGGCCCACTTGGCAGTACATCAATATCTATTAATAG
TAACTTGGCAAGTACATTACTATTGGAAGGACGCCAGGGTACATTGGCAGTACTCCCATTGACGTCAATG
GCGGTAAATGGCCCGCGATGGCTGCCAAGTACATCCCCATTGACGTCAATGGGGAGGGGCAATGACGCAA
ATGGGCGTTCCATTGACGTAAATGGGCGGTAGGCGTGCCTAATGGGAGGTCTATATAAGCAATGCTCGTT
TAGGGAACCGCCATTCTGCCTGGGGACGTCGGAGCAAGCTTGATTTAGGTGACACTATAGAATACAAGCT
ACTTGTTCTTTTTGCAGGATCCCATCGATTCGAATTCAAGGATCAACAAG
Features (pLannotate 1.2.2; 19 found; start..end, strand, type, name):
     41..1012    +  CDS            Bmi1: BMI1_MOUSE - Also known as Bmi-1, Pcgf4. Experimental evidence at protein level: Swiss-Prot protein existence level 1. Component of a Polycomb group (PcG) multiprotein PRC1-like complex, a complex class required to maintain the transcriptionally repressive state of many genes, including Hox genes, throughout development. PcG PRC1 complex acts via chromatin remodeling and modification of histones; it mediates monoubiquitination of histone H2A 'Lys-119', rendering chromatin heritably changed in its expressibility. The complex composed of RNF2, UB2D3 and BMI1 binds nucleosomes, and has activity o
   1029..1053    -  protein_bind   attB2: mutant version of attB; recombination site for the Gateway® BP reaction BP Clonase™
   1061..1765    +  CDS            mCherry: mCherry is a basic (constitutively fluorescent) red fluorescent protein published in 2004, derived from Discosoma sp.. It is reported to be a very rapidly-maturing monomer with low acid sensitivity.
   1772..1788    +  CDS            3xHA (fragment): three tandem HA epitope tags
   1861..1878    -  promoter       T7 promoter (fragment): promoter for bacteriophage T7 RNA polymerase
   1883..2017    -  polyA_signal   SV40 poly(A) signal: SV40 polyadenylation signal
   2130..2148    -  promoter       T3 promoter: promoter for bacteriophage T3 RNA polymerase
   2193..2209    -  protein_bind   lac operator: The lac repressor binds to the lac operator to inhibit transcription in E. coli. This inhibition can be relieved by adding lactose or isopropyl-β-D-thiogalactopyranoside (IPTG). lac repressor encoded by lacI
   2217..2247    -  promoter       lac promoter: promoter for the E. coli lac operon
   2262..2283    -  protein_bind   CAP binding site: CAP binding activates transcription in the presence of cAMP. E. coli catabolite activator protein
   2296..2388    -  CDS            lacI (fragment): lac repressor; lacI; The lac repressor binds to the lac operator to inhibit transcription in E. coli. This inhibition can be relieved by adding lactose or isopropyl-β-D-thiogalactopyranoside (IPTG).
   2571..3159    -  rep_origin     ori: high-copy-number ColE1/pMB1/pBR322/pUC origin of replication
   3330..4190    -  CDS            AmpR: β-lactamase; bla; confers resistance to ampicillin, carbenicillin, and related antibiotics
   4191..4295    -  promoter       AmpR promoter: bla
   4348..4776    -  rep_origin     f1 ori (sequence partly withheld): f1 bacteriophage origin of replication; arrow indicates direction of (+) strand synthesis
   4781..4847    -  CDS            lacZα (fragment): LacZα fragment of β-galactosidase; lacZ fragment
   4850..5834    +  promoter       CMV IE94 promoter: enhancer/promoter region of simian cytomegalovirus major immediate early transcription unit IE94
   5869..5887    +  promoter       SP6 promoter: promoter for bacteriophage SP6 RNA polymerase
   5942..20      +  protein_bind   attB1 (across the origin): mutant version of attB; recombination site for the Gateway® BP reaction BP Clonase™
