[The description below was written by a language model from this plasmid's Addgene catalogue record and pLannotate feature annotations shown in this document.]
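Description:
pCS2+ Bmi1-cherry-HA is a 5,946 bp expression plasmid built on a Gateway-adapted pCS2+ backbone that supplies C-terminal cherry and HA tags. It is intended for expression in mammalian cells and in Xenopus or zebrafish systems. In E. coli it is maintained at high copy through a ColE1/pUC-type origin and selected with ampicillin via the β-lactamase gene. An f1 origin and remnants of the lac/lacZα region are also present as backbone carry-over.

The insert is the mouse Bmi1 coding sequence (also known as Pcgf4), which encodes a Polycomb group PRC1 component involved in maintaining transcriptional repression through histone H2A monoubiquitination. It was introduced by Gateway recombination and is flanked by attB1 and attB2 sites. The stop codon has been removed, so translation reads through attB2 into mCherry and then a triple HA epitope, although the annotation detects only a fragment of the 3xHA tag. The resulting fusion protein can be followed by red fluorescence or detected with anti-HA antibodies.

Expression in eukaryotic cells is driven by the simian CMV IE94 enhancer/promoter and terminated by the SV40 polyadenylation signal. An SP6 promoter lies between the CMV element and the insert, the usual pCS2+ arrangement for in vitro synthesis of sense mRNA for injection into oocytes or embryos. T7 (a fragment) and T3 promoters lie downstream in the reverse orientation. The associated publication concerns macroH2A and resistance to nuclear reprogramming, but the record does not state the plasmid's specific role in that work. Its design is suited to visualising or detecting tagged Bmi1 in such experiments.
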