Addgene plasmid #30516: pCS2+ Bmi1-cherry-HA
Depositing lab: John Gurdon. Publication: Histone variant macroH2A confers resistance to nuclear reprogramming. Pasque V, Gillich A, Garrett N, Gurdon JB. EMBO J. 2011 May 6;30(12):2373-87. doi: 10.1038/emboj.2011.144. PubMed 21552206.
Backbone
  Vector backbone: pCS2+ att-cherry-HA (C-term cherry-HA)
  Backbone size w/o insert (bp): 4918
  Vector type: Mammalian Expression ; Xenopus/Zebrafish expression
Growth in bacteria
  Bacterial resistance: Ampicillin, 100 μg/mL
  Growth temperature: 37°C
  Growth strain: Top10/P3
  Copy number: High Copy
Gene/Insert
  Gene/Insert name: Bmi1
  Species: M. musculus (mouse)
  Mutation: NO STOP
  GenBank ID: NM_007552.4
  Entrez Gene: Bmi1 (a.k.a. Bmi-1, Pcgf4)
  Tag / fusion protein: cherry (C terminal on backbone); triple HA (C terminal on backbone)
  Cloning method: Gateway Cloning
  Sequencing primers: 5′ SP6
Terms and licenses: Academic/Nonprofit Terms; Industry Terms: Not Available to Industry
How to cite: pCS2+ Bmi1-cherry-HA was a gift from John Gurdon (Addgene plasmid # 30516 ; http://n2t.net/addgene:30516 ; RRID:Addgene_30516)
