>Addgene plasmid #30516 | pCS2+ Bmi1-cherry-HA | addgene partial sequence | sequence record 38570 | EBV-rev 5'-GTGGTTTGTCCAAACTCATC-3'
CTACGTANTACGACTCACTATAGTTCTAGATAGCGTAGTCTGGTACATCATAAGGGTATGCATAGTCAGG
TACGTCATAAGGATAAGCGTAATCTGGAACATCGTATGGGTACTCGAGCTTGTACAGCTCGTCCATGCCG
CCGGTGGAGTGGCGGCCCTCGGCGCGTTCGTACTGTTCCACGATGGTGTAGTCCTCGTTGTGGGAGGTGA
TGTCCAACTTGATGTTGACGTTGTAGGCGCCGGGCAGCTGCACGGGCTTCTTGGCCTTGTAGGTGGTCTT
GACCTCAGCGTCGTAGTGGCCGCCGTCCTTCAGCTTCAGCCTCTGCTTGATCTCGCCCTTCAGGGCGCCG
TCCTCGGGGTACATCCGCTCGGAGGAGGCCTCCCAGCCCATGGTCTTCTTCTGCATTACGGGGCCGTCGG
AGGGGAAGTTGGTGCCGCGCAGCTTCACCTTGTAGATGAACTCGCCGTCCTGCAGGGAGGAGTCCTGGGT
CACGGTCACCACGCCGCCGTCCTCGAAGTTCATCACGCGCTCCCACTTGAAGCCCTCGGGGAAGGACAGC
TTCAAGTAGTCGGGGATGTCGGCGGGGTGCTTCACGTAGGCCTTGGAGCCGTACATGAACTGAGGGGACA
GGATGTCCCAGGCGAAGGGCAGGGGGCCACCCTTGGTCACCTTCAGCTTGGCGGTCTGGGTGCCCTCGTA
GGGGCGGCCCTCGCCCTCGCCCTCGATCTCGAACTCGTGGCCGTTCACGGAGCCCTCCATGTGCACCTTG
AAGCGCATGAACTCCTTGATGATGGCCATGTTATCCTCCTCGCCCTTGCTCACGCTAGCAACCACTTTGT
ACAAGAAAGCTGGGTCGGCGCGC
