>Addgene plasmid #30516 | pCS2+ Bmi1-cherry-HA | addgene partial sequence | sequence record 38572 | SP6 5'-ATTTAGGTGACACTATAG-3'
GATTCGAATTCAAGGATCAACAAGTTTGTACAAAAAAGCAGGCTCCGCGGCCGCCCCCTTCACCATGCAT
CGAACAACCAGAATCAAGATCACTGAGCTAAATCCCCACTTAATGTGTGTCCTGTGTGGAGGGTACTTCA
TTGATGCCACTACCATAATAGAATGTCTACATTCCTTCTGTAAAACATGTATTGTACGTTACTTGGAGAC
CAGCAAGTATTGTCCTATTTGTGATGTCCAGGTTCACAAAACCAGACCACTCCTGAACATAAGGTCAGAT
AAAACTCTTCAAGATATTGTATACAAATTAGTCCCAGGGCTTTTCAAAAATGAGATGAAGAGAAGAAGAG
ATTTTTATGCAGCTCACCCGTCAGCTGATGCTGCCAATGGCTCCAATGAAGACCGAGGAGAAGTTGCAGA
TGAGGAGAAGAGGATTATAACTGATGATGAGATAATAAGCTTGTCTATTGAGTTCTTTGATCAGAGCAGA
TTGGATCGGAAAGTAAATAAAGAGAAGCCTAAGGAAGAGGTGAATGATAAAAGGTACTTACGATGCCCAG
CAGCAATGACTGTGATGCACTTGAGAAAGTTTCTCAGGAGTAAAATGGACATACCCAATACTTTCCAGAT
TGACGTCATGTATGAAGAGGAACCTTTAAAGGATTACTACACGCTAATGGACATTGCCTACATTTATACC
TGGAGAAGAAATGGCCCACTACCTTTGAAATACAGAGTTCGGCCAACTTGCAAAAGAATGAAGATGAGTC
ACCAGAGGGATGGACTGACGAATGCTGGAGAGCTGGAAAGTGACTCTGGGAGTGACAAGGCCAACAGCCC
AGCCGGANGTGTTCCCTCCACCTCTTCCTGTTTGCCCAGTCCCAGCACTCCAGTGCAGTCTCCTCACCCA
CAGT
