>Addgene plasmid #30516 | pCS2+ Bmi1-cherry-HA | addgene partial sequence | sequence record 39548 | mCherry-R 5'-TTGGTCACCTTCAGCTTGG-3'
GGGCGGCCTCGCCCTCGCCCTCGAATCTCGAACTCGTGGCCGTTCACGGAGCCCTCCATGTGCACCTTGA
AGCGCATGAACTCCTTGATGATGGCCATGTTATCCTCCTCGCCCTTGCTCACGCTAGCAACCACTTTGTA
CAAGAAAGCTGGGTCGGCGCGCCCACCCTTACCAGATGAAGTTGCTGATGACCCATTTAGTGATGATTTT
CGAGGTCTACTGGCAAAGGAAGATTGGTGGTTAGCACTGGGACTGTTGCTGGTTCCATTCATGGTACTGG
AAATGTGAGGGAACTGTGGGTGAGGAGACTGCACTGGAGTGCTGGGACTGGGCAAACAGGAAGAGGTGGA
GGGAACACCTCCGGCTGGGCTGTTGGCCTTGTCACTCCCAGAGTCACTTTCCAGCTCTCCAGCATTCGTC
AGTCCATCCCTCTGGTGACTCATCTTCATTCTTTTGCAAGTTGGCCGAACTCTGTATTTCAAAGGTAGTG
GGCCATTTCTTCTCCAGGTATAAATGTAGGCAATGTCCATTAGCGTGTAGTAATCCTTTAAAGGTTCCTC
TTCATACATGACGTCAATCTGGAAAGTATTGGGTATGTCCATTTTACTCCTGAGAAACTTTCTCAAGTGC
ATCACAGTCATTGCGTGCTGGGCATCGTAAGTAACCTTAA
